Addgene plasmid #99117: pAAV-TRE-DIO-mRuby2
Purpose: An AAV genome with tet-inducible, Cre-dependent expression of the fluorescent protein mRuby2
Depositing lab: Viviana Gradinaru. Depositing organization: California Institute of Technology. Publication: Engineered AAVs for efficient noninvasive gene delivery to the central and peripheral nervous systems. Chan KY, Jang MJ, Yoo BB, Greenbaum A, Ravi N, Wu WL, Sanchez-Guardado L, Lois C, Mazmanian SK, Deverman BE, Gradinaru V. Nat Neurosci. 2017 Aug;20(8):1172-1179. doi: 10.1038/nn.4593. Epub 2017 Jun 26. PubMed 28671695.
Backbone
  Vector backbone: pAAV
  Vector type: Mammalian Expression, AAV
Growth in bacteria
  Bacterial resistance: Ampicillin, 100 μg/mL
  Growth temperature: 37°C
  Growth strain: NEB Stable
  Copy number: High Copy
Gene/Insert
  Gene/Insert name: DIO-mRuby2
  Insert size (bp): 2868
  Promoter: TRE
  Cloning method: Restriction Enzyme; 5′ cloning site AscI (not destroyed); 3′ cloning site NheI (not destroyed)
Terms and licenses: Academic/Nonprofit Terms; Industry Terms: Not Available to Industry
How to cite: pAAV-TRE-DIO-mRuby2 was a gift from Viviana Gradinaru (Addgene plasmid # 99117 ; http://n2t.net/addgene:99117 ; RRID:Addgene_99117)
