[The description below was written by a language model from this plasmid's Addgene catalogue record and pLannotate feature annotations shown in this document.]
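Description:
pAAV-TRE-DIO-mRuby2 is an AAV transfer (genome) plasmid for mammalian expression, built on a pAAV backbone and designed to give expression of the red fluorescent protein mRuby2 only when both a tetracycline-controlled transactivator and Cre recombinase are present. It is propagated in E. coli as a high-copy plasmid through a ColE1/pUC-type origin and selected with ampicillin via the β-lactamase gene. An f1 phage origin is also present in the backbone. The recorded growth strain is a recombination-deficient host of the kind commonly used to keep the repeat-rich AAV2 inverted terminal repeats intact. In the annotated 5,454 nt sequence, the right ITR is called in full, whereas the left ITR is detected only as short fragments.

Between the ITRs, a Tet-responsive promoter (repeated tet operator elements followed by a minimal promoter, annotated as PTight/TRE3G-like fragments) drives a double-floxed inverted open reading frame (DIO) cassette. The mRuby2 coding sequence sits in the antisense orientation relative to the promoter and is flanked by pairs of incompatible lox2272 and loxP sites arranged in opposing orientations. Cre first inverts the cassette and then excises one site of each pair, which locks mRuby2 in the sense orientation. Downstream, a WPRE enhances transcript stability and expression, and a human growth hormone polyadenylation signal terminates the transcript.

Because the TRE is essentially silent without a tTA or rtTA supplied in trans, the construct works as one component of a multi-vector system. Such a system allows cell-type-restricted labelling whose expression level or labelling density can be tuned. The associated work concerns engineered AAV capsids for noninvasive gene delivery to the central and peripheral nervous systems.
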