Features (pLannotate 1.2.2; 30 found; start..end, strand, type, name):
     12..39      +  repeat_region  AAV2 ITR (fragment): inverted terminal repeat of adeno-associated virus serotype 2 inverted
     68..95      +  repeat_region  AAV2 ITR (fragment): inverted terminal repeat of adeno-associated virus serotype 2 inverted
    164..184     +  promoter       tight TRE promoter (fragment): Tet-responsive promoter PTight, consisting of seven tet operator sequences followed by the minimal CMV promoter
    201..221     +  promoter       tight TRE promoter (fragment): Tet-responsive promoter PTight, consisting of seven tet operator sequences followed by the minimal CMV promoter
    238..258     +  promoter       tight TRE promoter (fragment): Tet-responsive promoter PTight, consisting of seven tet operator sequences followed by the minimal CMV promoter
    275..295     +  promoter       tight TRE promoter (fragment): Tet-responsive promoter PTight, consisting of seven tet operator sequences followed by the minimal CMV promoter
    312..332     +  promoter       tight TRE promoter (fragment): Tet-responsive promoter PTight, consisting of seven tet operator sequences followed by the minimal CMV promoter
    349..369     +  promoter       tight TRE promoter (fragment): Tet-responsive promoter PTight, consisting of seven tet operator sequences followed by the minimal CMV promoter
    386..406     +  promoter       tight TRE promoter (fragment): Tet-responsive promoter PTight, consisting of seven tet operator sequences followed by the minimal CMV promoter
    423..443     +  promoter       tight TRE promoter (fragment): Tet-responsive promoter PTight, consisting of seven tet operator sequences followed by the minimal CMV promoter
    451..496     +  promoter       TRE3GV promoter (fragment): 3rd-generation Tet-responsive promoter that can be activated by binding of Tet-On® 3G, optimized for retroviral and lentiviral vectors
    563..580     +  misc_feature   MCS (fragment): pUC18/19 multiple cloning site
    587..620     +  protein_bind   lox2272: Cre-mediated recombination occurs in the 8-bp core sequence (GGATACTT). lox2272 sites are compatible with each other, but incompatible with loxP or loxN sites (Lee and Saito, 1988). Cre recombinase
    621..670     -  intron         β-globin intron (fragment): internally truncated intron from human β-globin
    671..704     +  protein_bind   loxP: Cre-mediated recombination occurs in the 8-bp core sequence (GCATACAT). Cre recombinase
    716..1426    -  CDS            mRuby2: mRuby2 is a basic (constitutively fluorescent) red fluorescent protein published in 2012, derived from Entacmaea quadricolor. It has moderate acid sensitivity.
   1439..1472    -  protein_bind   lox2272: Cre-mediated recombination occurs in the 8-bp core sequence (GGATACTT). lox2272 sites are compatible with each other, but incompatible with loxP or loxN sites (Lee and Saito, 1988). Cre recombinase
   1473..1522    -  intron         β-globin intron (fragment): internally truncated intron from human β-globin
   1523..1556    -  protein_bind   loxP: Cre-mediated recombination occurs in the 8-bp core sequence (GCATACAT). Cre recombinase
   1557..1581    +  misc_feature   MCS (fragment): pBluescript multiple cloning site
   1581..2169    +  misc_feature   WPRE: woodchuck hepatitis virus posttranscriptional regulatory element
   2201..2677    +  polyA_signal   hGH poly(A) signal: human growth hormone polyadenylation signal
   2717..2857    +  repeat_region  AAV2 ITR: inverted terminal repeat of adeno-associated virus serotype 2 inverted
   2862..2913    -  misc_feature   bom (fragment): basis of mobility region from pBR322
   2932..3387    +  rep_origin     f1 ori (sequence partly withheld): f1 bacteriophage origin of replication; arrow indicates direction of (+) strand synthesis
   3388..3437    -  misc_feature   bom (fragment): basis of mobility region from pBR322
   3539..3574    -  CDS            rop (fragment): Rop protein, which maintains plasmids at low copy number; rop
   3669..3773    +  promoter       AmpR promoter: bla
   3774..4634    +  CDS            AmpR: β-lactamase; bla; confers resistance to ampicillin, carbenicillin, and related antibiotics
   4805..5393    +  rep_origin     ori: high-copy-number ColE1/pMB1/pBR322/pUC origin of replication
>Addgene plasmid #99117 | pAAV-TRE-DIO-mRuby2 | addgene full sequence | sequence record 190883 | Addgene NGS Result
CCTGCAGGCAGCTGCGCGCTCGCTCGCTCACTGAGGCCGCCCGGGCGTCGGGCGACCTTTGGTCGCCCGG
CCTCAGTGAGCGAGCGAGCGCGCAGAGAGGGAGTGGCCAACTCCATCACTAGGGGTTCCTGCGGCCGCAC
GCGTATCAAGTGCCACCTGACGTCTCCCTATCAGTGATAGAGAAGTCGACACGTCTCGAGCTCCCTATCA
GTGATAGAGAAGGTACGTCTAGAACGTCTCCCTATCAGTGATAGAGAAGTCGACACGTCTCGAGCTCCCT
ATCAGTGATAGAGAAGGTACGTCTAGAACGTCTCCCTATCAGTGATAGAGAAGTCGACACGTCTCGAGCT
CCCTATCAGTGATAGAGAAGGTACGTCTAGAACGTCTCCCTATCAGTGATAGAGAAGTCGACACGTCTCG
AGCTCCCTATCAGTGATAGAGAAGCTACCCCCTATATAAGCAGAGCTCGTTTAGTGAACCGTCAGATCGC
CTGGAGACGCCATCCACGCTGTTTTGACCTCCATAGAAGACACCGGGACCGATCCAGCCTGGATCCGGTA
CCGGATCCTCTAGAGTCGACTCCGGAATAACTTCGTATAGGATACTTTATACGAAGTTATGCAGAATGGT
AGCTGGATTGTAGCTGCTATTAGCAATATGAAACCTCTTAATAACTTCGTATAGCATACATTATACGAAG
TTATGGCGCGCCTCATTTGTACAGCTCATCCATTCCTCCGCCAAGGCCAGCAAACTTGGCAACTGCATGT
TCCCGTTGTACCACAAACATCTCGTTGTCAGACTCCTCCAGTCGTTCCAAGCGGTGATCAACCGCATGTA
TGCCAGGCATTTTGATGTTGCCGACAGTTTTCTTGCTCCTGTACGTGGTCACAAATGAGCATGACAAGTG
GCCTCCTCCGTCAACCTTCAGAGCCATGTGCGTATAGCCTCTCAGTCCTCCATCTGCAGGATACATCATC
TCTGTGTTTGGCTCCCACCCTTTGGTTTTCTTCTGCATCACAGGCCCATTGGAGGGAAAGTTCACCCCTC
TCACTTGCACGTGATAGACCAGACATCCGTCCTCCAGACTAGTGTCCTGCATGACTGTGACCACACCACC
ATCCTCGTAACGGGTCACCCTTTCCCATGTGAAGCCCTCTGGAAAGGACTGTTTGAAGAAGTCTGGAATG
CCTTTGGGGTACTTGATGAAGGTCCGACTGCCATACATGAAGCTAGTGGCAAGAATGTCGAAGGCAAACG
GGAGAGGGCCACCTTCAATAACCTTGATCCTCATGGTCTGAGTACCCATGTAGGGATTCCCTTCACCTTC
CCCTGTGCACTTGAACTGATGCCCATTCACAGACCCTTCCATGACTACCTTCATGCGCATGTTCTCCTTG
ATGAGTTCCTCTCCCTTGCTCACCATGGTGGCGCTAGCATAACTTCGTATAAAGTATCCTATACGAAGTT
ATTTGCCTTAACCCAGAAATTATCACTGTTATTCTTTAGAATGGTGCAAAGAATAACTTCGTATAATGTA
TGCTATACGAAGTTATGAATTCGATATCAAGCTTATCGATAATCAACCTCTGGATTACAAAATTTGTGAA
AGATTGACTGGTATTCTTAACTATGTTGCTCCTTTTACGCTATGTGGATACGCTGCTTTAATGCCTTTGT
ATCATGCTATTGCTTCCCGTATGGCTTTCATTTTCTCCTCCTTGTATAAATCCTGGTTGCTGTCTCTTTA
TGAGGAGTTGTGGCCCGTTGTCAGGCAACGTGGCGTGGTGTGCACTGTGTTTGCTGACGCAACCCCCACT
GGTTGGGGCATTGCCACCACCTGTCAGCTCCTTTCCGGGACTTTCGCTTTCCCCCTCCCTATTGCCACGG
CGGAACTCATCGCCGCCTGCCTTGCCCGCTGCTGGACAGGGGCTCGGCTGTTGGGCACTGACAATTCCGT
GGTGTTGTCGGGGAAATCATCGTCCTTTCCTTGGCTGCTCGCCTATGTTGCCACCTGGATTCTGCGCGGG
ACGTCCTTCTGCTACGTCCCTTCGGCCCTCAATCCAGCGGACCTTCCTTCCCGCGGCCTGCTGCCGGCTC
TGCGGCCTCTTCCGCGTCTTCGCCTTCGCCCTCAGACGAGTCGGATCTCCCTTTGGGCCGCCTCCCCGCA
TCGATACCGAGCGCTGCTCGAGAGATCTACGGGTGGCATCCCTGTGACCCCTCCCCAGTGCCTCTCCTGG
CCCTGGAAGTTGCCACTCCAGTGCCCACCAGCCTTGTCCTAATAAAATTAAGTTGCATCATTTTGTCTGA
CTAGGTGTCCTTCTATAATATTATGGGGTGGAGGGGGGTGGTATGGAGCAAGGGGCAAGTTGGGAAGACA
ACCTGTAGGGCCTGCGGGGTCTATTGGGAACCAAGCTGGAGTGCAGTGGCACAATCTTGGCTCACTGCAA
TCTCCGCCTCCTGGGTTCAAGCGATTCTCCTGCCTCAGCCTCCCGAGTTGTTGGGATTCCAGGCATGCAT
GACCAGGCTCAGCTAATTTTTGTTTTTTTGGTAGAGACGGGGTTTCACCATATTGGCCAGGCTGGTCTCC
AACTCCTAATCTCAGGTGATCTACCCACCTTGGCCTCCCAAATTGCTGGGATTACAGGCGTGAACCACTG
CTCCCTTCCCTGTCCTTCTGATTTTGTAGGTAACCACGTGCGGACCGAGCGGCCGCAGGAACCCCTAGTG
ATGGAGTTGGCCACTCCCTCTCTGCGCGCTCGCTCGCTCACTGAGGCCGGGCGACCAAAGGTCGCCCGAC
GCCCGGGCTTTGCCCGGGCGGCCTCAGTGAGCGAGCGAGCGCGCAGCTGCCTGCAGGGGCGCCTGATGCG
GTATTTTCTCCTTACGCATCTGTGCGGTATTTCACACCGCATA
[95 nt withheld, positions 2914-3008]
T
[46 nt withheld, positions 3010-3055]
C
[141 nt withheld, positions 3057-3197]
CCTTTGACGTTGGAGTCCACGTTCTTT
[37 nt withheld, positions 3225-3261]
ACTCTATCTCGGGCTATTCTTTTGATTTATAAGGGATTTTGCCGATTTCGGTCTATTGGTTAAAAAATGA
GCTGATTTAACAAAAATTTAACGCGAATTTTAACAAAATATTAACGTTTACAATTTTATGGTGCACTCTC
AGTACAATCTGCTCTGATGCCGCATAGTTAAGCCAGCCCCGACACCCGCCAACACCCGCTGACGCGCCCT
GACGGGCTTGTCTGCTCCCGGCATCCGCTTACAGACAAGCTGTGACCGTCTCCGGGAGCTGCATGTGTCA
GAGGTTTTCACCGTCATCACCGAAACGCGCGAGACGAAAGGGCCTCGTGATACGCCTATTTTTATAGGTT
AATGTCATGATAATAATGGTTTCTTAGACGTCAGGTGGCACTTTTCGGGGAAATGTGCGCGGAACCCCTA
TTTGTTTATTTTTCTAAATACATTCAAATATGTATCCGCTCATGAGACAATAACCCTGATAAATGCTTCA
ATAATATTGAAAAAGGAAGAGTATGAGTATTCAACATTTCCGTGTCGCCCTTATTCCCTTTTTTGCGGCA
TTTTGCCTTCCTGTTTTTGCTCACCCAGAAACGCTGGTGAAAGTAAAAGATGCTGAAGATCAGTTGGGTG
CACGAGTGGGTTACATCGAACTGGATCTCAACAGCGGTAAGATCCTTGAGAGTTTTCGCCCCGAAGAACG
TTTTCCAATGATGAGCACTTTTAAAGTTCTGCTATGTGGCGCGGTATTATCCCGTATTGACGCCGGGCAA
GAGCAACTCGGTCGCCGCATACACTATTCTCAGAATGACTTGGTTGAGTACTCACCAGTCACAGAAAAGC
ATCTTACGGATGGCATGACAGTAAGAGAATTATGCAGTGCTGCCATAACCATGAGTGATAACACTGCGGC
CAACTTACTTCTGACAACGATCGGAGGACCGAAGGAGCTAACCGCTTTTTTGCACAACATGGGGGATCAT
GTAACTCGCCTTGATCGTTGGGAACCGGAGCTGAATGAAGCCATACCAAACGACGAGCGTGACACCACGA
TGCCTGTAGCAATGGCAACAACGTTGCGCAAACTATTAACTGGCGAACTACTTACTCTAGCTTCCCGGCA
ACAATTAATAGACTGGATGGAGGCGGATAAAGTTGCAGGACCACTTCTGCGCTCGGCCCTTCCGGCTGGC
TGGTTTATTGCTGATAAATCTGGAGCCGGTGAGCGTGGGTCTCGCGGTATCATTGCAGCACTGGGGCCAG
ATGGTAAGCCCTCCCGTATCGTAGTTATCTACACGACGGGGAGTCAGGCAACTATGGATGAACGAAATAG
ACAGATCGCTGAGATAGGTGCCTCACTGATTAAGCATTGGTAACTGTCAGACCAAGTTTACTCATATATA
CTTTAGATTGATTTAAAACTTCATTTTTAATTTAAAAGGATCTAGGTGAAGATCCTTTTTGATAATCTCA
TGACCAAAATCCCTTAACGTGAGTTTTCGTTCCACTGAGCGTCAGACCCCGTAGAAAAGATCAAAGGATC
TTCTTGAGATCCTTTTTTTCTGCGCGTAATCTGCTGCTTGCAAACAAAAAAACCACCGCTACCAGCGGTG
GTTTGTTTGCCGGATCAAGAGCTACCAACTCTTTTTCCGAAGGTAACTGGCTTCAGCAGAGCGCAGATAC
CAAATACTGTTCTTCTAGTGTAGCCGTAGTTAGGCCACCACTTCAAGAACTCTGTAGCACCGCCTACATA
CCTCGCTCTGCTAATCCTGTTACCAGTGGCTGCTGCCAGTGGCGATAAGTCGTGTCTTACCGGGTTGGAC
TCAAGACGATAGTTACCGGATAAGGCGCAGCGGTCGGGCTGAACGGGGGGTTCGTGCACACAGCCCAGCT
TGGAGCGAACGACCTACACCGAACTGAGATACCTACAGCGTGAGCTATGAGAAAGCGCCACGCTTCCCGA
AGGGAGAAAGGCGGACAGGTATCCGGTAAGCGGCAGGGTCGGAACAGGAGAGCGCACGAGGGAGCTTCCA
GGGGGAAACGCCTGGTATCTTTATAGTCCTGTCGGGTTTCGCCACCTCTGACTTGAGCGTCGATTTTTGT
GATGCTCGTCAGGGGGGCGGAGCCTATGGAAAAACGCCAGCAACGCGGCCTTTTTACGGTTCCTGGCCTT
TTGCTGGCCTTTTGCTCACATGT
